>Addgene plasmid #177075 | pEPQD1CB0790 | addgene full sequence | sequence record 349537 | Addgene NGS Result
CGACGGCGTTTCTGGCGCGTTTGCAGGGCCATAGACGGCCGCCAGCCCAGCGGCGAGGGCAACCAGCCCG
GTGAGCGTCGCAAAGGAGATCCTGATCTGACTGATGGGCTGCCTGTATCGAGTGGTGATTTTGTGCCGAG
CTGCCGGTCGGGGAGCTGTTGGCTGGCTGGTGGCAGGATATATTGTGGTGTAAACAAATTGACGCTTAGA
CAACTTAATAACACATTGCGGACGTTTTTAATGTACTGGGGTGGATGCAGTGGGCCCCACTCTGTGAAGA
CAATGCCGAATTCGGATCCGGAGCGGTGCGGGTGCCAGGGCGTGCCCTTGGGCTCCCCGGGCGCGTACTC
CACTCCCCGAGCCGGTGCGGGTGCCAGGGCGTGCCCTTGGGCTCCCCGGGCGCGTACTCCACTCCCCCCA
TGGTGCGGTGCGGGTGCCAGGGCGTGCCCTTGGGCTCCCCGGGCGCGTACTCCACTCCCCGAGCCGGTGC
GGGTGCCAGGGCGTGCCCTTGGGCTCCCCGGGCGCGTACTCCACTCCCCTTCGCAAGACCCTTCCTCTAT
ATAAGGAAGTTCATTTCATTTGGAGAGGACTCCGGTATTTTTACAACAATTACCACAACAAAACAAACAA
CAAACAACATTACAATTTACTATTCTAGTCGAATACTGTATTTTTACAACAATTACCAACAACAACAAAC
AACAAACAACATTACAATTACTATTTACAATTACAATGAGTTGGTGGTGGAAGAGGTCCATTGGTGCTGG
AAAGAACTTACCAAACCAGAACAAAGAAAATGGAGTTTGTAAAAGCTACAAGAGTGTGGCACTAGTAGTA
GGAGTCACCGGCATTGTTGGCAGTAGTTTAGCCGAAGTTCTAAAGCTACCAGACACCCCTGGAGGTCCCT
GGAAGGTATACGGCGTGGCAAGGCGCCCATGCCCTGTATGGCTAGCCAAAAAACCAGTTGAGTACATCCA
ATGTGATGTCTCAGATAATCAAGAAACAATTTCTAAATTATCTCCACTTAAGGACATAACTCATATATTC
TATGTTTCTTGGATTGGATCAGAAGATTGCCAAACAAATGCTACAATGTTCAAAAACATCCTTAATTCAG
TGATTCCTAATGCTTCAAATCTCCAACATGTGTGTCTCCAAACAGGAATCAAACATTATTTTGGTATTTT
TGAAGAAGGTTCTAAAGTTGTACCACATGATTCGCCTTTTACCGAGGATTTACCTAGGCTAAATGTCCCA
AATTTCTACCATGATCTTGAAGATATACTGTATGAAGAAACTGGCAAGAACAATTTAACATGGTCTGTCC
ATAGACCAGCTCTGGTTTTCGGGTTTTCCCCATGTAGTATGATGAACATTGTCAGTACATTATGCGTTTA
CGCCACAATTTGTAAACATGAAAATAAGGCCTTGGTTTATCCAGGTAGTAAAAATTCATGGAATTGTTAT
GCTGATGCTGTTGATGCAGATTTAGTAGCCGAGCACGAAATTTGGGCAGCAGTTGATCCTAAGGCTAAAA
ATCAAGTATTGAATTGTAACAATGGGGATGTTTTTAAATGGAAACATATTTGGAAGAAATTAGCAGAGGA
ATTTGGGATTGAAATGGTGGGATATGTTGAAGGTAAAGAACAAGTTAGTTTGGCTGAGTTAATGAAGGAT
AAAGATCAAGTTTGGGATGAAATTGTTAAGAAGAACAATTTAGTACCTACTAAATTGAAAGAAATTGCTG
CCTTTTGGTTTGCTGATATTGCTTTTTGTTCTGAGAATTTGATTAGTAGTATGAACAAAAGTAAGGAATT
AGGGTTCTTGGGTTTTAGGAATTCGATGAAATCGTTTGTTTCTTGTATTGATAAGATGAGGGATTATAGG
TTTATTCCTTAGGCTTCTCTAGCTAGAGTCGATCGACAAGCTCGAGTTTCTCCATAATAATGTGTGAGTA
GTTCCCAGATAAGGGAATTAGGGTTCCTATAGGGTTTCGCTCATGTGTTGAGCATATAAGAAACCCTTAG
TATGTATTTGTATTTGTAAAATACTTCTATCAATAAAATTTCTAATTCCTAAAACCAAAATCCAGTACTA
AAATCCAGATCGCTGCAATTGTCTTCTGCACGAAGTGGTTTAAACTATCAGTGTTTGACAGGATATATTG
GCGGGTAAACCTAAGAGAAAAGAGCGTTTATTAGAATAATCGGATATTTAAAAGGGCGTGAAAAGGTTTA
TCCGTTCGTCCATTTGTATGTGCATGCCAACCACAGGGTTCCCCAGATCAGGCGCTGGCTGCTGAACCCC
CAGCCGGAACTGACCCCACAAGGCCCTAGCGTTTGCAATGCACCAGGTCATCATTGACCCAGGCGTGTTC
CACCAGGCCGCTGCCTCGCAACTCTTCGCAGGCTTCGCCGACCTGCTCGCGCCACTTCTTCACGCGGGTG
GAATCCGATCCGCACATGAGGCGGAAGGTTTCCAGCTTGAGCGGGTACGGCTCCCGGTGCGAGCTGAAAT
AGTCGAACATCCGTCGGGCCGTCGGCGACAGCTTGCGGTACTTCTCCCATATGAATTTCGTGTAGTGGTC
GCCAGCAAACAGCACGACGATTTCCTCGTCGATCAGGACCTGGCAACGGGACGTTTTCTTGCCACGGTCC
AGGACGCGGAAGCGGTGCAGCAGCGACACCGATTCCAGGTGCCCAACGCGGTCGGACGTGAAGCCCATCG
CCGTCGCCTGTAGGCGCGACAGGCATTCCTCGGCCTTCGTGTAATACCGGCCATTGATCGACCAGCCCAG
GTCCTGGCAAAGCTCGTAGAACGTGAAGGTGATCGGCTCGCCGATAGGGGTGCGCTTCGCGTACTCCAAC
ACCTGCTGCCACACCAGTTCGTCATCGTCGGCCCGCAGCTCGACGCCGGTGTAGGTGATCTTCACGTCCT
TGTTGACGTGGAAAATGACCTTGTTTTGCAGCGCCTCGCGCGGGATTTTCTTGTTGCGCGTGGTGAACAG
GGCAGAGCGGGCCGTGTCGTTTGGCATCGCTCGCATCGTGTCCGGCCACGGCGCAATATCGAACAAGGAA
AGCTGCATTTCCTTGATCTGCTGCTTCGTGTGTTTCAGCAACGCGGCCTGCTTGGCCTCGCTGACCTGTT
TTGCCAGGTCCTCGCCGGCGGTTTTTCGCTTCTTGGTCGTCATAGTTCCTCGCGTGTCGATGGTCATCGA
CTTCGCCAAACCTGCCGCCTCCTGTTCAAGACGACGCGAACGCTCCACGGCGGCCGATGGCGCGGGCAGG
GCAGGGGGAGCCAGTTGCACGCTGTCGCGCTCGATCTTGGCCGTAGCTTGCTGGACCATCGAGCCGACGG
ACTGGAAGGTTTCGCGGGGCGCACGCATGACGGTGCGGCTTGCGATGGTTTCGGCATCCTCGGCGGAAAA
CCCCGCGTCGATCAGTTCTTGCCTGTATGCCTTCCGGTCAAACGTCCGATTCATTCACCCTCCTTGCGGG
ATTGCCCCGACTCACGCCGGGGCAATGTGCCCTTATTCCTGATTTGACCCGCCTGGTGCCTTGGTGTCCA
GATAATCCACCTTATCGGCAATGAAGTCGGTCCCGTAGACCGTCTGGCCGTCCTTCTCGTACTTGGTATT
CCGAATCTTGCCCTGCACGAATACCAGCGACCCCTTGCCCAAATACTTGCCGTGGGCCTCGGCCTGAGAG
CCAAAACACTTGATGCGGAAGAAGTCGGTGCGCTCCTGCTTGTCGCCGGCATCGTTGCGCCACATCTAGG
ATCTGCCAGGAACCGTAAAAAGGCCGCGTTGCTGGCGTTTTTCCATAGGCTCCGCCCCCCTGACGAGCAT
CACAAAAATCGACGCTCAAGTCAGAGGTGGCGAAACCCGACAGGACTATAAAGATACCAGGCGTTTCCCC
CTGGAAGCTCCCTCGTGCGCTCTCCTGTTCCGACCCTGCCGCTTACCGGATACCTGTCCGCCTTTCTCCC
TTCGGGAAGCGTGGCGCTTTCTCATAGCTCACGCTGTAGGTATCTCAGTTCGGTGTAGGTCGTTCGCTCC
AAGCTGGGCTGTGTGCACGAACCCCCCGTTCAGCCCGACCGCTGCGCCTTATCCGGTAACTATCGTCTTG
AGTCCAACCCGGTAAGACACGACTTATCGCCACTGGCAGCAGCCACTGGTAACAGGATTAGCAGAGCGAG
GTATGTAGGCGGTGCTACAGAGTTCTTGAAGTGGTGGCCTAACTACGGCTACACTAGAAGAACAGTATTT
GGTATCTGCGCTCTGCTGAAGCCAGTTACCTTCGGAAAAAGAGTTGGTAGCTCTTGATCCGGCAAACAAA
CCACCGCTGGTAGCGGTGGTTTTTTTGTTTGCAAGCAGCAGATTACGCGCAGAAAAAAAGGATCTCAAGA
AGATCCTTTGATCTTTTCTACGGGGTCTGACGCTCAGTGGAACGAAAACTCACGTTAAGGGATTTTGGTC
ATGAGATTATCAAAAAGGATCTTCACCTAGATCCTTTTAAATTAAAAATGAAGTTTTAAATCAATCTAAA
GTATATATGAGTAAACTTGGTCTGACAGTTACCAATGCTTAATCAGTGAGGCACCTATCTCAGCGATCTG
TCTATTTCGTTCATCCATAGTTGCCTGACTCCCCGTCGTGTAGATAACTACGATACGGGAGGGCTTACCA
TCTGGCCCCAGTGCTGCAATGATACCGCGAGAACCACGCTCACCGGCTCCAGATTTATCAGCAATAAACC
AGCCAGCCGGAAGGGCCGAGCGCAGAAGTGGTCCTGCAACTTTATCCGCCTCCATCCAGTCTATTAATTG
TTGCCGGGAAGCTAGAGTAAGTAGTTCGCCAGTTAATAGTTTGCGCAACGTTGTTGCCATTGCTACAGGC
ATCGTGGTGTCACGCTCGTCGTTTGGTATGGCTTCATTCAGCTCCGGTTCCCAACGATCAAGGCGAGTTA
CATGATCCCCCATGTTGTGCAAAAAAGCGGTTAGCTCCTTCGGTCCTCCGATCGTTGTCAGAAGTAAGTT
GGCCGCAGTGTTATCACTCATGGTTATGGCAGCACTGCATAATTCTCTTACTGTCATGCCATCCGTAAGA
TGCTTTTCTGTGACTGGTGAGTACTCAACCAAGTCATTCTGAGAATAGTGTATGCGGCGACCGAGTTGCT
CTTGCCCGGCGTCAATACGGGATAATACCGCGCCACATAGCAGAACTTTAAAAGTGCTCATCATTGGAAA
ACGTTCTTCGGGGCGAAAACTCTCAAGGATCTTACCGCTGTTGAGATCCAGTTCGATGTAACCCACTCGT
GCACCCAACTGATCTTCAGCATCTTTTACTTTCACCAGCGTTTCTGGGTGAGCAAAAACAGGAAGGCAAA
ATGCCGCAAAAAAGGGAATAAGGGCGACACGGAAATGTTGAATACTCATACTCTTCCTTTTTCAATATTA
TTGAAGCATTTATCAAGGTTATTGTCTCATGAGCGGATACATATTTGAATGTATTTAGAAAAATAAACAA
ATAGGGGTTCCGCGCACGAATTGGCCAGCGCTGCCATTTTTGGGGTGAGGCCGTTCGCGGCCGAGGGGCG
CAGCCCCTGGGGGGATGGGAGGCCCGCGTTAGCGGGCCGGGAGGGTTCGAGAAGGGGGGGCACCCCCCTT
CGGCGTGCGCGGTCACGCGCACAGGGCGCAGCCCTGGTTAAAAACAAGGTTTATAAATATTGGTTTAAAA
GCAGGTTAAAAGACAGGTTAGCGGTGGCCGAAAAACGGGCGGAAACCCTTGCAAATGCTGGATTTTCTGC
CTGTGGACAGCCCCTCAAATGTCAATAGGTGCGCCCCTCATCTGTCAGCACTCTGCCCCTCAAGTGTCAA
GGATCGCGCCCCTCATCTGTCAGTAGTCGCGCCCCTCAAGTGTCAATACCGCAGGGCACTTATCCCCAGG
CTTGTCCACATCATCTGTGGGAAACTCGCGTAAAATCAGGCGTTTTCGCCGATTTGCGAGGCTGGCCAGC
TCCACGTCGCCGGCCGAAATCGAGCCTGCCCCTCATCTGTCAACGCCGCGCCGGGTGAGTCGGCCCCTCA
AGTGTCAACGTCCGCCCCTCATCTGTCAGTGAGGGCCAAGTTTTCCGCGAGGTATCCACAACGCCGGCGG
CCGCGGTGTCTCGCACACGGCTT
Features (pLannotate 1.2.2; 17 found; start..end, strand, type, name):
    171..195     +  misc_feature   LB T-DNA repeat: left border repeat from nopaline C58 T-DNA
    312..345     +  protein_bind   attB: minimal attB site for the φC31 integrase (Groth et al., 2000) phage φC31 integrase
    371..404     +  protein_bind   attB: minimal attB site for the φC31 integrase (Groth et al., 2000) phage φC31 integrase
    434..467     +  protein_bind   attB: minimal attB site for the φC31 integrase (Groth et al., 2000) phage φC31 integrase
    493..526     +  protein_bind   attB: minimal attB site for the φC31 integrase (Groth et al., 2000) phage φC31 integrase
    543..589     +  promoter       minimal CaMV 35S promoter: minimal 35S promoter from cauliflower mosaic virus
    622..647     +  misc_feature   TMV Ω (fragment): translational enhancer from the tobacco mosaic virus 5'-leader sequence (Gallie et al., 1988)
    679..734     +  misc_feature   TMV Ω: translational enhancer from the tobacco mosaic virus 5'-leader sequence (Gallie et al., 1988)
    736..1899    +  CDS            IRIS_CATRO: Experimental evidence at protein level: Swiss-Prot protein existence level 1. Iridoid synthase that catalyzes the first step in generation of the iridoid ring scaffold using the linear monoterpene (6E)-8- oxogeranial as substrate. Iridoids comprise a large family of distinctive bicyclic monoterpenes that possess a wide range of pharmacological activities, including anticancer, anti-inflammatory, antifungal and antibacterial activities. From Catharanthus roseus (Madagascar periwinkle) (Vinca rosea).
   1937..2111    +  polyA_signal   CaMV poly(A) signal: cauliflower mosaic virus polyadenylation signal
   2156..2180    +  misc_feature   RB T-DNA repeat: right border repeat from nopaline C58 T-DNA
   2292..2312    -  CDS            TetR (fragment): tetracycline resistance regulatory protein; tetR
   2339..3484    -  CDS            trfA: TRFA_ECOLX - Experimental evidence at protein level: Swiss-Prot protein existence level 1. Also involved in plasmid copy number control, promoting intermolecular coupling of protein bound iterons at oriV, which inhibits replication initiation. From Escherichia coli.
   3820..4408    -  rep_origin     ori: high-copy-number ColE1/pMB1/pBR322/pUC origin of replication
   4579..5439    -  CDS            AmpR: β-lactamase; bla; confers resistance to ampicillin, carbenicillin, and related antibiotics
   5440..5544    -  promoter       AmpR promoter: bla
   5631..79      -  rep_origin     oriV (across the origin): incP origin of replication
