[The description below was written by a language model from this plasmid's Addgene catalogue record and pLannotate feature annotations shown in this document.]
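Description:
pEPQD1CB0790 is a MoClo (Golden Gate modular cloning) Level 1, position 1 plasmid built in the pICH47732 backbone, a binary vector for Agrobacterium-mediated delivery into plants. The 6.2 kb sequence carries nopaline-type left and right T-DNA border repeats flanking the payload. Outside the borders are a high-copy ColE1/pUC-type origin for propagation in E. coli, the broad-host-range incP oriV with its trfA replication initiator gene (which allows maintenance in Agrobacterium), and an AmpR β-lactamase cassette for ampicillin/carbenicillin selection. A short TetR fragment is also annotated as a backbone remnant.

Between the borders lies a single transcriptional unit encoding iridoid synthase (CrISY) from Catharanthus roseus, the enzyme that cyclises 8-oxogeranial to form the iridoid ring scaffold in the monoterpene indole alkaloid pathway. Expression is driven by a synthetic promoter: four tandem minimal φC31 attB sites sit upstream of a minimal CaMV 35S core promoter, followed by the tobacco mosaic virus Ω leader as a translational enhancer, the CrISY coding sequence, and the CaMV 35S terminator/polyadenylation signal. The attB sites here are not intended as recombination targets. According to the record, they act as operator sites that recruit a Gal4 activation domain–φC31 fusion, so transcription from the otherwise weak minimal promoter depends on co-delivery of that synthetic activator.

The construct is intended for transient expression in plants. The associated work concerns reconstitution of monoterpene indole alkaloid biosynthesis in Nicotiana benthamiana. As a Level 1 position 1 module, it can also be assembled with other transcriptional units into multigene Level 2 constructs.
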