Addgene plasmid #177075: pEPQD1CB0790
Purpose: MoClo Level 1, position 1, transcriptional unit for transient expression of iridoid synthase (CrISY) from Catharanthus roseus promoter regions contains 4x attB sites for recruitment fo gal4AD-phiC31
Depositing lab: Nicola Patron. Depositing organization: Earlham Institute. Publication: Reconstitution of monoterpene indole alkaloid biosynthesis in genome engineered Nicotiana benthamiana. Dudley QM, Jo S, Guerrero DAS, Chhetry M, Smedley MA, Harwood WA, Sherden NH, O'Connor SE, Caputi L, Patron NJ. Commun Biol. 2022 Sep 10;5(1):949. doi: 10.1038/s42003-022-03904-w. PubMed 36088516.
Backbone
  Vector backbone: pICH47732
  Vector type: Synthetic Biology
Growth in bacteria
  Bacterial resistance: Ampicillin, 100 μg/mL
  Growth temperature: 37°C
  Growth strain: DH5alpha
  Copy number: High Copy
Gene/Insert
  Gene/Insert name: iridoid synthase (CrISY) from Catharanthus roseus (alt name: P1_4X opattB-TMV-CrISY-35Sterm)
  Species: Other
  Cloning method: Restriction Enzyme; 5′ cloning site Unknown (unknown if destroyed); 3′ cloning site Unknown (unknown if destroyed)
  Sequencing primers: 5′ CTGGTGGCAGGATATATTGTGGTG; 3′ GAACCCTGTGGTTGGCATGCACATAC
Terms and licenses: Academic/Nonprofit Terms; Industry Terms: Not Available to Industry
How to cite: pEPQD1CB0790 was a gift from Nicola Patron (Addgene plasmid # 177075 ; http://n2t.net/addgene:177075 ; RRID:Addgene_177075)
